Addgene plasmid #99795: pHI-Smp_144720
Purpose: Expresses S. mansoni hypothetical protein Smp_144720
Depositing lab: Phillip Newmark.
Backbone
  Vector backbone: pJC53.2
  Vector type: Bacterial Expression
Growth in bacteria
  Bacterial resistance: Kanamycin, 50 μg/mL
  Growth temperature: 37°C
  Growth strain: DH5alpha
  Copy number: Unknown
Gene/Insert
  Gene/Insert name: hypothetical protein
  Cloning method: Restriction Enzyme; 5′ cloning site unknown (unknown if destroyed); 3′ cloning site unknown (unknown if destroyed)
Terms and licenses: Academic/Nonprofit Terms; Industry Terms: Not Available to Industry
Depositor comments: Addgene Note: These plasmids were generated for in vitro transcription and may not be suitable for overexpression studies. The inserts were amplified from cDNA and may differ from NCBI reference sequences.
How to cite: pHI-Smp_144720 was a gift from Phillip Newmark (Addgene plasmid # 99795)
