[The description below was written by a language model from this plasmid's Addgene catalogue record and pLannotate feature annotations shown in this document.]
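Description:
pHI-Smp_144720 is a small (about 4.3 kb) bacterial plasmid built on the pJC53.2 backbone that carries a cDNA fragment of the Schistosoma mansoni gene Smp_144720, catalogued as a hypothetical protein. It replicates in E. coli from a high-copy ColE1/pUC-type origin and is selected with kanamycin through a neo (nptII) gene. The feature table also shows an intact β-lactamase (AmpR) coding sequence next to it, along with leftover fragments of Tn5 transposase and an M13 origin, which appear to be backbone remnants with no intended role.

The insert sits between two opposing sets of phage promoters: T7 and T3 reading in from one side, and T7 and SP6 reading in from the other. T7 terminators flank the whole cassette on the outside. With this layout, either strand can be transcribed on its own using T3 or SP6 polymerase, for example to make sense or antisense riboprobes. T7 polymerase can transcribe both strands, giving complementary RNAs that can form double-stranded RNA. Although the vector type is listed as bacterial expression, the repository notes that these plasmids were made for in vitro transcription and may not suit overexpression studies. No ribosome binding site, tag or translational fusion is annotated.

The automated annotation labels roughly 500 nt at the start of the insert region as a fragment resembling human β-tubulin TUBB2A. This is a similarity hit and may mean the schistosome sequence is tubulin-like, but the catalogue entry does not confirm that. The cloning sites are not recorded, and because the insert was amplified from cDNA it may differ from reference sequences.
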