Features (pLannotate 1.2.2; 13 found; start..end, strand, type, name):
      1..48      -  terminator     T7 terminator: transcription terminator for bacteriophage T7 RNA polymerase
     62..80      +  promoter       T7 promoter: promoter for bacteriophage T7 RNA polymerase
     84..102     +  promoter       T3 promoter: promoter for bacteriophage T3 RNA polymerase
    123..623     +  CDS            TUBB2A (fragment): TBB2A_HUMAN - Also known as TUBB2. Experimental evidence at protein level: Swiss-Prot protein existence level 1. Tubulin is the major constituent of microtubules. It binds two moles of GTP, one at an exchangeable site on the beta chain and one at a non-exchangeable site on the alpha chain (By similarity). From Homo sapiens (Human).
   1224..1242    -  promoter       SP6 promoter: promoter for bacteriophage SP6 RNA polymerase
   1246..1264    -  promoter       T7 promoter: promoter for bacteriophage T7 RNA polymerase
   1278..1325    +  terminator     T7 terminator: transcription terminator for bacteriophage T7 RNA polymerase
   1508..2096    -  rep_origin     ori: high-copy-number ColE1/pMB1/pBR322/pUC origin of replication
   2267..3127    -  CDS            AmpR: β-lactamase; bla; confers resistance to ampicillin, carbenicillin, and related antibiotics
   3128..3144    -  promoter       AmpR promoter (fragment): bla
   3148..3939    -  CDS            neo: KKA2_KLEPN - Also known as kan, nptII. Experimental evidence at protein level: Swiss-Prot protein existence level 1. Resistance to kanamycin, neomycin, paromomycin, ribostamycin, butirosin and gentamicin B. From Klebsiella pneumoniae.
   3971..4270    -  CDS            tnpA (fragment): TN5P_ECOLX - Also known as tnp. Experimental evidence at protein level: Swiss-Prot protein existence level 1. Mediates transposition of transposon Tn5 by a 'cut and paste' mechanism. First, the monomeric transposase binds the 19 bp inverted DNA repeats flanking the transposon. Then, dimerization of the DNA- bound transposase creates a synaptic DNA complex. After nicking of the first DNA strand, excision of the transposon proceeds through a series of intermediates. The transposase then mediates the insertion of the transposon at a new site by strand transfer. The activity of the wild- type tran
   4273..4339    -  rep_origin     M13 ori (fragment): M13 bacteriophage origin of replication; arrow indicates direction of (+) strand synthesis
>Addgene plasmid #99795 | pHI-Smp_144720 | addgene full sequence | sequence record 194767 | Addgene NGS Result
CAAAAAACCCCTCAAGACCCGTTTAGAGGCCCCAAGGGGTTATGCTAGGCGCGCCGGATCCTAATACGAC
TCACTATAGGGAGAATTAACCCTCACTAAAGGGAGACCTTGGGCAGCAGGAGAATTTACAACTTGAGCGA
ATCAATGTTTACTACAATGAAGCATCCGGTGGCAAATATGTTCCAAGAGCTATCTTAGTGGACTTAGAAC
CAGGCACAATGGATAGTGTTCGTGCAGGACCTTTCGGTCAACTTTTCCGTCCTGATAATTTCGTATTCGG
ACAGAGTGGCGCTGGAAATAATTGGGCTAAAGGTCATTACACTGAAGGAGCAGAACTTGTGGATTCCGTT
TTAGACGTGGTCAGAAAAGAAGCGGAATCTTGTGACTGCCTTCAAGGATTCCAACTGACTCATTCGCTCG
GTGGTGGTACCGGTTCAGGTATGGGGACATTGTTGATCTCAAAGATTCGTGAGGAGTATCCTGATCGGAT
TATGAATACATTCTCGGTCGTCCCTTCACCAAAAGTGTCTGATACTGTTGTCGAGCCTTACAATGCAACT
TTGTCGGTCCACCAACTGGTTGAAAATACTGAAGATGCGTCCGTGGGCAGCAGGAGAATTTACAAAACCA
TTTTGTGAGTACAAGCCTGGGATTAGTATGCTTCCAACATCGTTGGAAGTGGACTTAAGTGGATCAAAGA
AACCAAATTTGAAATGTCTCTGGAAAACTATGAAGAAACAGAATACCTTACAAACGAAGTCTATAGAGCT
GGATAAATTGTGTACAAATGAAGAACATACAGTTATGTGTGGAACTATAGAACTAGCTTCTGGAGGAATA
GCTTATTTTCCAAATTTGGAACTTTATAAGAAAAAGGAGCTAACTAGTCTCGTTTACGCTTTAGAGAATA
TGACCGTGGAAGACTCATTTTCAGGCTATGGGGTTGATTTGACGTCTGTTCATAAGATCAGCGAAGAGTT
ATTTTACCCTAATGAAACTACTATTTGGGCTACTGTTGAAGTTAATCCGCTGCAGAGGAACAGAGTCAAA
GATCCAATTGTTAGGCTTTCACAAAATTATTTATTTGATACAGATATTTTTATGGAAAGGATGGAAAAAA
TAAACGAGGAGTGTACCAATTTACTACTCAATGGAAATTTGAAAAGAATTATTCACGCTTTTGATATAGT
TGTCAATACTGAAGATGCGTCCGGAAGGTCACTTCTATAGTGTCACCTAAATCTCCCTATAGTGAGTCGT
ATTAGGATCCGGCGCGCCTAGCATAACCCCTTGGGGCCTCTAAACGGGTCTTGAGGGGTTTTTTGACGCG
TGCTTCCTCGCTCACTGACTCGCTGCGCTCGGTCGTTCGGCTGCGGCGAGCGGTATCAGCTCACTCAAAG
GCGGTAATACGGTTATCCACAGAATCAGGGGATAACGCAGGAAAGAACATGTGAGCAAAAGGCCAGCAAA
AGGCCAGGAACCGTAAAAAGGCCGCGTTGCTGGCGTTTTTCCATAGGCTCCGCCCCCCTGACGAGCATCA
CAAAAATCGACGCTCAAGTCAGAGGTGGCGAAACCCGACAGGACTATAAAGATACCAGGCGTTTCCCCCT
GGAAGCTCCCTCGTGCGCTCTCCTGTTCCGACCCTGCCGCTTACCGGATACCTGTCCGCCTTTCTCCCTT
CGGGAAGCGTGGCGCTTTCTCATAGCTCACGCTGTAGGTATCTCAGTTCGGTGTAGGTCGTTCGCTCCAA
GCTGGGCTGTGTGCACGAACCCCCCGTTCAGCCCGACCGCTGCGCCTTATCCGGTAACTATCGTCTTGAG
TCCAACCCGGTAAGACACGACTTATCGCCACTGGCAGCAGCCACTGGTAACAGGATTAGCAGAGCGAGGT
ATGTAGGCGGTGCTACAGAGTTCTTGAAGTGGTGGCCTAACTACGGCTACACTAGAAGAACAGTATTTGG
TATCTGCGCTCTGCTGAAGCCAGTTACCTTCGGAAAAAGAGTTGGTAGCTCTTGATCCGGCAAACAAACC
ACCGCTGGTAGCGGTGGTTTTTTTGTTTGCAAGCAGCAGATTACGCGCAGAAAAAAAGGATCTCAAGAAG
ATCCTTTGATCTTTTCTACGGGGTCTGACGCTCAGTGGAACGAAAACTCACGTTAAGGGATTTTGGTCAT
GAGATTATCAAAAAGGATCTTCACCTAGATCCTTTTAAATTAAAAATGAAGTTTTAAATCAATCTAAAGT
ATATATGAGTAAACTTGGTCTGACAGTTACCAATGCTTAATCAGTGAGGCACCTATCTCAGCGATCTGTC
TATTTCGTTCATCCATAGTTGCCTGGCTCCCCGTCGTGTAGATAACTACGATACGGGAGGGCTTACCATC
TGGCCCCAGTGCTGCAATGATACCGCGAGACCCACGCTCACCGGCTCCAGATTTATCAGCAATAAACCAG
CCAGCCGGAAGGGCCGAGCGCAGAAGTGGTCCTGCAACTTTATCCGCCTCCATCCAGTCTATTAATTGTT
GCCGGGAAGCTAGAGTAAGTAGTTCGCCAGTTAATAGTTTGCGCAACGTTGTTGCCATTGCTACAGGCAT
CGTGGTGTCACGCTCGTCGTTTGGTATGGCTTCATTCAGCTCCGGTTCCCAACGATCAAGGCGAGTTACA
TGATCCCCCATGTTGTGCAAAAAAGCGGTTAGCTCCTTCGGTCCTCCGATCGTTGTCAGAAGTAAGTTGG
CCGCAGTGTTATCACTCATGGTTATGGCAGCACTGCATAATTCTCTTACTGTCATGCCATCCGTAAGATG
CTTTTCTGTGACTGGTGAGTACTCAACCAAGTCATTCTGAGAATAGTGTATGCGGCGACCGAGTTGCTCT
TGCCCGGCGTCAATACGGGATAATACCGCGCCACATAGCAGAACTTTAAAAGTGCTCATCATTGGAAAAC
GTTCTTCGGGGCGAAAACTCTCAAGGATCTTACCGCTGTTGAGATCCAGTTCGATGTAACCCACTCGTGC
ACCCAACTGATCTTCAGCATCTTTTACTTTCACCAGCGTTTCTGGGTGAGCAAAAACAGGAAGGCAAAAT
GCCGCAAAAAAGGGAATAAGGGCGACACGGAAATGTTGAATACTCATACTCTTCCTTTTTCAATTCAGAA
GAACTCGTCAAGAAGGCGATAGAAGGCGATGCGCTGCGAATCGGGAGCGGCGATACCGTAAAGCACGAGG
AAGCGGTCAGCCCATTCGCCGCCAAGCTCTTCAGCAATATCACGGGTAGCCAACGCTATGTCCTGATAGC
GGTCCGCCACACCCAGCCGGCCACAGTCGATGAATCCAGAAAAGCGGCCATTTTCCACCATGATATTCGG
CAAGCAGGCATCGCCATGGGTCACGACGAGATCCTCGCCGTCGGGCATGCGCGCCTTGAGCCTGGCGAAC
AGTTCGGCTGGCGCGAGCCCCTGATGCTCTTCGTCCAGATCATCCTGATCGACAAGACCGGCTTCCATCC
GAGTACGTGCTCGCTCGATGCGATGTTTCGCTTGGTGGTCGAATGGGCAGGTAGCCGGATCAAGCGTATG
CAGCCGCCGCATTGCATCAGCCATGATGGATACTTTCTCGGCAGGAGCAAGGTGGGATGACAGGAGATCC
TGCCCCGGCACTTCGCCCAATAGCAGCCAGTCCCTTCCCGCTTCAGTGACAACGTCGAGCACAGCTGCGC
AAGGAACGCCCGTCGTGGCCAGCCACGATAGCCGCGCTGCCTCGTCCTGCAGTTCATTCAGGGCACCGGA
CAGGTCGGTCTTGACAAAAAGAACCGGGCGCCCCTGCGCTGACAGCCGGAACACGGCGGCATCAGAGCAG
CCGATTGTCTGTTGTGCCCAGTCATAGCCGAATAGCCTCTCCACCCAAGCGGCCGGAGAACCTGCGTGCA
ATCCATCTTGTTCAATCATGCGAAACGATCCTCATCCTGTCTCTTGATCAGATCTTGATCCCCTGCGCCA
TCAGATCATTGGCGGCAAGAAAGCCATCCAGTTTACTTTGCAGGGCTTCCCAACCTTACCAGAGGGCGCC
CCAGCTGGCAATTCCGGTTCGCTTGCTGTCCATAAAACCGCCCAGTCTAGCTATCGCCATGTAAGCCCAC
TGCAAGCTACCTGCTTTCTCTTTGCGCTTGCGTTTTCCCTTGTCCAGATAGCCCAGTAGCTGACATTCAT
CCGGGGTCAGCACCGTTTCTGCGGACTGGCTTTCTACGTGTTCCGCTTCCTTTAGCAGCCCTTGCGCCCT
GAATTTTGTTAAAATTCGCGTTAAATTTTTGTTAAATCAGCTCATTTTTTAACCAATAGGCCGAAATCGA
CGCGT
